Addgene plasmid #172065: pBS-KS-attB1-2-PT-SA-SD-1-mTagBFP2(11x7)
Purpose: Protein trap plasmid for inserting mTagBFP2(11x7) into a phase 1 coding intron
Depositing lab: Daichi Kamiyama. Depositing organization: University of Georgia. Publication: Cell-type-specific, multicolor labeling of endogenous proteins with split fluorescent protein tags in Drosophila. Kamiyama R, Banzai K, Liu P, Marar A, Tamura R, Jiang F, Fitch MA, Xie J, Kamiyama D. Proc Natl Acad Sci U S A. 2021 Jun 8;118(23). pii: 2024690118. doi: 10.1073/pnas.2024690118. PubMed 34074768.
Backbone
  Vector backbone: pBS-KS-attB1-2-PT-SA-SD-1
  Backbone size w/o insert (bp): 3394
  Total vector size (bp): 4060
  Vector type: Insect Expression
Growth in bacteria
  Bacterial resistance: Ampicillin, 100 μg/mL
  Growth temperature: 37°C
  Growth strain: DH5alpha
  Copy number: High Copy
Gene/Insert
  Gene/Insert name: mTagBFP2(11x7)
  Species: D. melanogaster (fly)
  Insert size (bp): 657
  Cloning method: Ligation Independent Cloning
  Sequencing primers: 5′ GTAAAACGACGGCCAG; 3′ GGAAACAGCTATGACCATG
Terms and licenses: Academic/Nonprofit Terms; Industry Terms
How to cite: pBS-KS-attB1-2-PT-SA-SD-1-mTagBFP2(11x7) was a gift from Daichi Kamiyama (Addgene plasmid # 172065 ; http://n2t.net/addgene:172065 ; RRID:Addgene_172065)
