[The description below was written by a language model from this plasmid's Addgene catalogue record and pLannotate feature annotations shown in this document.]
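Description:
pBS-KS-attB1-2-PT-SA-SD-1-mTagBFP2(11x7) is a 4,060 bp protein-trap donor plasmid for Drosophila, built on a pBluescript KS-type backbone. It is maintained in E. coli as a high-copy plasmid through a ColE1/pUC origin and selected with ampicillin via the β-lactamase gene. The backbone also carries an f1 phage origin, lacZα and lac promoter/operator remnants, and flanking T7 and T3 promoters, all standard cloning-vector elements.

The functional cassette lies between two φC31 integrase attB sites in inverted orientation. This arrangement allows recombinase-mediated cassette exchange, in which the segment between the attB sites is swapped into a genomic locus carrying a matching pair of attP sites, such as a transposon insertion in an intron. The backbone name indicates a protein-trap (PT) design with a splice acceptor (SA) and splice donor (SD) in reading phase 1, although these splice signals are not individually annotated in the feature table. Between them sits the 657 bp insert, mTagBFP2(11x7), which by its name is seven tandem copies of the eleventh β-strand of mTagBFP2. The automated annotation only picks up short partial matches to a related Entacmaea-derived fluorescent protein and to the GFP11x7 array, which probably reflect sequence similarity of the repeats and linkers rather than separate elements.

Once placed in a phase 1 coding intron, the cassette is spliced into the host transcript as an artificial exon, tagging the endogenous protein in frame. The short tags should fluoresce only when the complementary large mTagBFP2 fragment is supplied, which fits the associated work on cell-type-specific, multicolor labeling of endogenous proteins with split fluorescent protein tags.
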