Features (pLannotate 1.2.2; 15 found; start..end, strand, type, name):
    254..842     -  rep_origin     ori: high-copy-number ColE1/pMB1/pBR322/pUC origin of replication
   1013..1873    -  CDS            AmpR: β-lactamase; bla; confers resistance to ampicillin, carbenicillin, and related antibiotics
   1874..1978    -  promoter       AmpR promoter: bla
   2031..2459    -  rep_origin     f1 ori (sequence partly withheld): f1 bacteriophage origin of replication; arrow indicates direction of (+) strand synthesis
   2464..2619    -  CDS            lacZα (fragment): LacZα fragment of β-galactosidase; lacZ fragment
   2627..2645    +  promoter       T7 promoter: promoter for bacteriophage T7 RNA polymerase
   2681..2750    +  protein_bind   attB: attB site for the φC31 integrase (Groth et al., 2000) phage φC31 integrase
   2922..3002    +  CDS            Maroon0.1 (fragment): Maroon0.1 is a basic (constitutively fluorescent) far red fluorescent protein published in 2016, derived from Entacmaea quadricolor.
   3384..3400    +  CDS            GFP11x7 (fragment): seven tandem copies of the 11th β-strand of superfolder GFP each GFP11 associates with GFP(1-10), consisting of the first 10 β-strands, to reconstitute fluorescent GFP (Kamiyama et al., 2016)
   3764..3833    -  protein_bind   attB: attB site for the φC31 integrase (Groth et al., 2000) phage φC31 integrase
   3873..3891    -  promoter       T3 promoter: promoter for bacteriophage T3 RNA polymerase
   3936..3952    -  protein_bind   lac operator: The lac repressor binds to the lac operator to inhibit transcription in E. coli. This inhibition can be relieved by adding lactose or isopropyl-β-D-thiogalactopyranoside (IPTG). lac repressor encoded by lacI
   3960..3990    -  promoter       lac promoter: promoter for the E. coli lac operon
   4005..4026    -  protein_bind   CAP binding site: CAP binding activates transcription in the presence of cAMP. E. coli catabolite activator protein
   4039..71      -  CDS            lacI (fragment) (across the origin): lac repressor; lacI; The lac repressor binds to the lac operator to inhibit transcription in E. coli. This inhibition can be relieved by adding lactose or isopropyl-β-D-thiogalactopyranoside (IPTG).
>Addgene plasmid #172065 | pBS-KS-attB1-2-PT-SA-SD-1-mTagBFP2(11x7) | addgene full sequence | sequence record 337889 | Addgene NGS Result
GAAACCTGTCGTGCCAGCTGCATTAATGAATCGGCCAACGCGCGGGGAGAGGCGGTTTGCGTATTGGGCG
CTCTTCCGCTTCCTCGCTCACTGACTCGCTGCGCTCGGTCGTTCGGCTGCGGCGAGCGGTATCAGCTCAC
TCAAAGGCGGTAATACGGTTATCCACAGAATCAGGGGATAACGCAGGAAAGAACATGTGAGCAAAAGGCC
AGCAAAAGGCCAGGAACCGTAAAAAGGCCGCGTTGCTGGCGTTTTTCCATAGGCTCCGCCCCCCTGACGA
GCATCACAAAAATCGACGCTCAAGTCAGAGGTGGCGAAACCCGACAGGACTATAAAGATACCAGGCGTTT
CCCCCTGGAAGCTCCCTCGTGCGCTCTCCTGTTCCGACCCTGCCGCTTACCGGATACCTGTCCGCCTTTC
TCCCTTCGGGAAGCGTGGCGCTTTCTCATAGCTCACGCTGTAGGTATCTCAGTTCGGTGTAGGTCGTTCG
CTCCAAGCTGGGCTGTGTGCACGAACCCCCCGTTCAGCCCGACCGCTGCGCCTTATCCGGTAACTATCGT
CTTGAGTCCAACCCGGTAAGACACGACTTATCGCCACTGGCAGCAGCCACTGGTAACAGGATTAGCAGAG
CGAGGTATGTAGGCGGTGCTACAGAGTTCTTGAAGTGGTGGCCTAACTACGGCTACACTAGAAGGACAGT
ATTTGGTATCTGCGCTCTGCTGAAGCCAGTTACCTTCGGAAAAAGAGTTGGTAGCTCTTGATCCGGCAAA
CAAACCACCGCTGGTAGCGGTGGTTTTTTTGTTTGCAAGCAGCAGATTACGCGCAGAAAAAAAGGATCTC
AAGAAGATCCTTTGATCTTTTCTACGGGGTCTGACGCTCAGTGGAACGAAAACTCACGTTAAGGGATTTT
GGTCATGAGATTATCAAAAAGGATCTTCACCTAGATCCTTTTAAATTAAAAATGAAGTTTTAAATCAATC
TAAAGTATATATGAGTAAACTTGGTCTGACAGTTACCAATGCTTAATCAGTGAGGCACCTATCTCAGCGA
TCTGTCTATTTCGTTCATCCATAGTTGCCTGACTCCCCGTCGTGTAGATAACTACGATACGGGAGGGCTT
ACCATCTGGCCCCAGTGCTGCAATGATACCGCGAGACCCACGCTCACCGGCTCCAGATTTATCAGCAATA
AACCAGCCAGCCGGAAGGGCCGAGCGCAGAAGTGGTCCTGCAACTTTATCCGCCTCCATCCAGTCTATTA
ATTGTTGCCGGGAAGCTAGAGTAAGTAGTTCGCCAGTTAATAGTTTGCGCAACGTTGTTGCCATTGCTAC
AGGCATCGTGGTGTCACGCTCGTCGTTTGGTATGGCTTCATTCAGCTCCGGTTCCCAACGATCAAGGCGA
GTTACATGATCCCCCATGTTGTGCAAAAAAGCGGTTAGCTCCTTCGGTCCTCCGATCGTTGTCAGAAGTA
AGTTGGCCGCAGTGTTATCACTCATGGTTATGGCAGCACTGCATAATTCTCTTACTGTCATGCCATCCGT
AAGATGCTTTTCTGTGACTGGTGAGTACTCAACCAAGTCATTCTGAGAATAGTGTATGCGGCGACCGAGT
TGCTCTTGCCCGGCGTCAATACGGGATAATACCGCGCCACATAGCAGAACTTTAAAAGTGCTCATCATTG
GAAAACGTTCTTCGGGGCGAAAACTCTCAAGGATCTTACCGCTGTTGAGATCCAGTTCGATGTAACCCAC
TCGTGCACCCAACTGATCTTCAGCATCTTTTACTTTCACCAGCGTTTCTGGGTGAGCAAAAACAGGAAGG
CAAAATGCCGCAAAAAAGGGAATAAGGGCGACACGGAAATGTTGAATACTCATACTCTTCCTTTTTCAAT
ATTATTGAAGCATTTATCAGGGTTATTGTCTCATGAGCGGATACATATTTGAATGTATTTAGAAAAATAA
ACAAATAGGGGTTCCGCGCACATTTCCCCGAAAAGTGCCACCTAAATTGTAAGCGTTAATATTTTGTTAA
AATTCGCGTTAAATTTTTGTTAAATCAGCTCATTTTTTAACCAATAGGCCGAAATCGGCAAAATCCCTTA
TAAATCAAAAGAATAGACCGAGATAGGGT
[37 nt withheld, positions 2130-2166]
AAAGAACGTGGACTCCAACGTCAAAGG
[49 nt withheld, positions 2194-2242]
T
[91 nt withheld, positions 2244-2334]
G
[124 nt withheld, positions 2336-2459]
CCCATTCGCCATTCAGGCTGCGCAACTGTTGGGAAGGGCGATCGGTGCGGGCCTCTTCGCTATTACGCCA
GCTGGCGAAAGGGGGATGTGCTGCAAGGCGATTAAGTTGGGTAACGCCAGGGTTTTCCCAGTCACGACGT
TGTAAAACGACGGCCAGTGAGCGCGCGTAATACGACTCACTATAGGGCGAATTGGAGCTCGCTAGCGATG
TAGGTCACGGTCTCGAAGCCGCGGTGCGGGTGCCAGGGCGTGCCCTTGGGCTCCCCGGGCGCGTACTCCA
CCTCACCCATCTGGTCCATCATGATGGTCGACTCTAGAAGTCGATCCAACATGGCGACTTGTCCCATCCC
CGGCATGTTTAAATATACTAATTATTCTTGAACTAATTTTAATCAACCGATTTATCTCTCTTCCGCAGGT
GGCGGAGGTTCCGGTGGAAGCGGAGGTAGCGGCGGATCCTCTGAGACCTACGTCGAGCAGCACGAGGTGG
CAGTGGCCAGATACTGCGACCTCCCTAGCAAACTGGGGCACAAGCTTAATGGTGGCTCTGGAGGTTCCGA
AACTTATGTTGAACAACATGAAGTTGCTGTTGCTAGGTATTGTGATCTACCCAGTAAGCTAGGTCATAAA
CTAAACGGCGGTAGTGGAGGATCAGAGACATATGTAGAACAGCATGAGGTCGCCGTCGCCCGTTACTGTG
ACTTACCATCTAAATTAGGCCATAAGTTAAATGGAGGGTCCGGAGGCTCGGAAACGTACGTGGAGCAACA
CGAGGTAGCGGTAGCGCGCTATTGCGATTTGCCGTCCAAGTTGGGACACAAATTGAACGGTGGGTCGGGC
GGAAGTGAGACGTATGTCGAACAGCACGAAGTGGCGGTGGCGCGATACTGCGACCTTCCTTCAAAGCTTG
GCCACAAGCTGAACGGCGGATCAGGTGGCAGCGAAACATACGTTGAGCAGCATGAAGTAGCCGTTGCCCG
GTATTGTGACCTGCCCTCGAAACTCGGTCATAAGCTCAATGGCGGTAGCGGCGGTTCTGAAACCTATGTG
GAACAACATGAGGTTGCAGTCGCTCGTTATTGCGATCTCCCAAGCAAGCTAGGACATAAATTAAACGGCG
GATCCGGAGGTAGCGGTGGAAGCGGAGGTTCCGGAGGTAAGTTATTGAACAATGGCATCAAATGCCTTCA
TCATCACTACCCTTTAGCCCTTAAGACCCCACAATGACCTTACCCACTCAGAGAAAAAAGTAAATATGAA
AGCCCATTTGAACTTCTAAGCTTGTCGACCATCATGATGGACCAGATGGGTGAGGTGGAGTACGCGCCCG
GGGAGCCCAAGGGCACGCCCTGGCACCCGCACCGCGGCTTCGAGACCGTGACCTACATCATGCATGGTAC
CCAGCTTTTGTTCCCTTTAGTGAGGGTTAATTGCGCGCTTGGCGTAATCATGGTCATAGCTGTTTCCTGT
GTGAAATTGTTATCCGCTCACAATTCCACACAACATACGAGCCGGAAGCATAAAGTGTAAAGCCTGGGGT
GCCTAATGAGTGAGCTAACTCACATTAATTGCGTTGCGCTCACTGCCCGCTTTCCAGTCGG
